>Addgene plasmid #30491 | OSR1-pCS2+MT | depositor full sequence | sequence record 14081 | Author sequence
CGCCATTCTGCCTGGGGACGTCGGAGCAAGCTTGATTTAGGTGACACTATAGAATACAAGCTACTTGTTC
TTTTTGCAGGATCCCATCGATTTAAAGCTATGGAGCAAAAGCTCATTTCTGAAGAGGACTTGAATGAAAT
GGAGCAAAAGCTCATTTCTGAAGAGGACTTGAATGAAATGGAGCAAAAGCTCATTTCTGAAGAGGACTTG
AATGAAATGGAGCAAAAGCTCATTTCTGAAGAGGACTTGAATGAAATGGAGCAAAAGCTCATTTCTGAAG
AGGACTTGAATGAAATGGAGAGCTTGGGCGACCTCACCATGGAGCAAAAGCTCATTTCTGAAGAGGACTT
GAATTCAAGGCCTCTCGAGCCTCTAGAGATGGGCAGCAAAACCTTGCCGGCGCCGGTGCCTATCCACCCT
TCCCTGCAGCTCACCAACTACTCCTTCCTTCAGGCAGTGAACGGCCTGCCCACAGTGCCTTCGGACCATC
TGCCCAACCTGTATGGTTTCAGCGCGTTGCACGCTGTGCACCTGCATCAGTGGACGCTGGGCTACCCGGC
CATGCACTTGCCGCGCTCTTCTTTCTCCAAAGTGCCGGGCACGGTGTCCAGCTTGGTGGATGCGCGCTTC
CAGCTGCCCGCCTTTCCCTGGTTCCCTCATGTCATTCAACCCAAGCCCGAGATCACCGCTGGAGGCAGCG
TTCCAGCGCTCAAGACCAAGCCGCGCTTTGATTTTGCCAACCTGGCCTTGGCAGCAACGCAAGAAGATCC
GGCCAAGCTCGGTCGCGGGGAGGGCCCAGGCTCCCCTGCAGGTGGGCTGGGTGCCCTCCTCGACGTGACC
AAGCTGTCTCCAGAAAAGAAGCCCACAAGGGGACGTCTGCCTTCCAAGACCAAGAAGGAATTCGTCTGCA
AGTTCTGTGGCCGCCACTTCACCAAGTCCTACAACCTACTTATCCATGAGCGGACGCACACCGACGAGCG
GCCCTACACCTGTGACATCTGCCACAAAGCCTTCCGGAGGCAAGACCACCTGCGAGACCACAGATATATT
CACTCCAAAGAGAAGCCCTTCAAGTGTCAAGAGTGTGGGAAAGGATTCTGCCAGTCCAGGACTCTCGCTG
TCCACAAGACGCTACACTCACAGGTGAAGGAGCTCAAAACCTCCAAGATCAAATGCTAATCTAGAACTAT
AGTGAGTCGTATTACGTAGATCCAGACATGATAAGATACATTGATGAGTTTGGACAAACCACAACTAGAA
TGCAGTGAAAAAAATGCTTTATTTGTGAAATTTGTGATGCTATTGCTTTATTTGTAACCATTATAAGCTG
CAATAAACAAGTTAACAACAACAATTGCATTCATTTTATGTTTCAGGTTCAGGGGGAGGTGTGGGAGGTT
TTTTAATTCGCGGCCGCGGCGCCAATGCATTGGGCCCGGTACCCAGCTTTTGTTCCCTTTAGTGAGGGTT
AATTGCGCGCTTGGCGTAATCATGGTCATAGCTGTTTCCTGTGTGAAATTGTTATCCGCTCACAATTCCA
CACAACATACGAGCCGGAAGCATAAAGTGTAAAGCCTGGGGTGCCTAATGAGTGAGCTAACTCACATTAA
TTGCGTTGCGCTCACTGCCCGCTTTCCAGTCGGGAAACCTGTCGTGCCAGCTGCATTAATGAATCGGCCA
ACGCGCGGGGAGAGGCGGTTTGCGTATTGGGCGCTCTTCCGCTTCCTCGCTCACTGACTCGCTGCGCTCG
GTCGTTCGGCTGCGGCGAGCGGTATCAGCTCACTCAAAGGCGGTAATACGGTTATCCACAGAATCAGGGG
ATAACGCAGGAAAGAACATGTGAGCAAAAGGCCAGCAAAAGGCCAGGAACCGTAAAAAGGCCGCGTTGCT
GGCGTTTTTCCATAGGCTCCGCCCCCCTGACGAGCATCACAAAAATCGACGCTCAAGTCAGAGGTGGCGA
AACCCGACAGGACTATAAAGATACCAGGCGTTTCCCCCTGGAAGCTCCCTCGTGCGCTCTCCTGTTCCGA
CCCTGCCGCTTACCGGATACCTGTCCGCCTTTCTCCCTTCGGGAAGCGTGGCGCTTTCTCATAGCTCACG
CTGTAGGTATCTCAGTTCGGTGTAGGTCGTTCGCTCCAAGCTGGGCTGTGTGCACGAACCCCCCGTTCAG
CCCGACCGCTGCGCCTTATCCGGTAACTATCGTCTTGAGTCCAACCCGGTAAGACACGACTTATCGCCAC
TGGCAGCAGCCACTGGTAACAGGATTAGCAGAGCGAGGTATGTAGGCGGTGCTACAGAGTTCTTGAAGTG
GTGGCCTAACTACGGCTACACTAGAAGGACAGTATTTGGTATCTGCGCTCTGCTGAAGCCAGTTACCTTC
GGAAAAAGAGTTGGTAGCTCTTGATCCGGCAAACAAACCACCGCTGGTAGCGGTGGTTTTTTTGTTTGCA
AGCAGCAGATTACGCGCAGAAAAAAAGGATCTCAAGAAGATCCTTTGATCTTTTCTACGGGGTCTGACGC
TCAGTGGAACGAAAACTCACGTTAAGGGATTTTGGTCATGAGATTATCAAAAAGGATCTTCACCTAGATC
CTTTTAAATTAAAAATGAAGTTTTAAATCAATCTAAAGTATATATGAGTAAACTTGGTCTGACAGTTACC
AATGCTTAATCAGTGAGGCACCTATCTCAGCGATCTGTCTATTTCGTTCATCCATAGTTGCCTGACTCCC
CGTCGTGTAGATAACTACGATACGGGAGGGCTTACCATCTGGCCCCAGTGCTGCAATGATACCGCGAGAC
CCACGCTCACCGGCTCCAGATTTATCAGCAATAAACCAGCCAGCCGGAAGGGCCGAGCGCAGAAGTGGTC
CTGCAACTTTATCCGCCTCCATCCAGTCTATTAATTGTTGCCGGGAAGCTAGAGTAAGTAGTTCGCCAGT
TAATAGTTTGCGCAACGTTGTTGCCATTGCTACAGGCATCGTGGTGTCACGCTCGTCGTTTGGTATGGCT
TCATTCAGCTCCGGTTCCCAACGATCAAGGCGAGTTACATGATCCCCCATGTTGTGCAAAAAAGCGGTTA
GCTCCTTCGGTCCTCCGATCGTTGTCAGAAGTAAGTTGGCCGCAGTGTTATCACTCATGGTTATGGCAGC
ACTGCATAATTCTCTTACTGTCATGCCATCCGTAAGATGCTTTTCTGTGACTGGTGAGTACTCAACCAAG
TCATTCTGAGAATAGTGTATGCGGCGACCGAGTTGCTCTTGCCCGGCGTCAATACGGGATAATACCGCGC
CACATAGCAGAACTTTAAAAGTGCTCATCATTGGAAAACGTTCTTCGGGGCGAAAACTCTCAAGGATCTT
ACCGCTGTTGAGATCCAGTTCGATGTAACCCACTCGTGCACCCAACTGATCTTCAGCATCTTTTACTTTC
ACCAGCGTTTCTGGGTGAGCAAAAACAGGAAGGCAAAATGCCGCAAAAAAGGGAATAAGGGCGACACGGA
AATGTTGAATACTCATACTCTTCCTTTTTCAATATTATTGAAGCATTTATCAGGGTTATTGTCTCATGAG
CGGATACATATTTGAATGTATTTAGAAAAATAAACAAATAGGGGTTCCGCGCACATTTCCCCGAAAAGTG
CCACCTAAATTGTAAGCGTTAATATTTTGTTAAAATTCGCGTTAAATTTTTGTTAAATCAGCTCATTTTT
TAACCAATAGGCCGAAATCGGCAAAATCCCTTATAAATCAAAAGAATAGACCGAGATAGGGT
[37 nt withheld, positions 3773-3809]
AAAGAACGTGGACTCCAACGTCAAAGG
[49 nt withheld, positions 3837-3885]
T
[91 nt withheld, positions 3887-3977]
G
[124 nt withheld, positions 3979-4102]
CCCATTCGCCATTCAGGCTGCGCAACTGTTGGGAAGGGCGATCGGTGCGGGCCTCTTCGCTATTACGCCA
GTCGACCATAGCCAATTCAATATGGCGTATATGGACTCATGCCAATTCAATATGGTGGATCTGGACCTGT
GCCAATTCAATATGGCGTATATGGACTCGTGCCAATTCAATATGGTGGATCTGGACCCCAGCCAATTCAA
TATGGCGGACTTGGCACCATGCCAATTCAATATGGCGGACTTGGCACTGTGCCAACTGGGGAGGGGTCTA
CTTGGCACGGTGCCAAGTTTGAGGAGGGGTCTTGGCCCTGTGCCAAGTCCGCCATATTGAATTGGCATGG
TGCCAATAATGGCGGCCATATTGGCTATATGCCAGGATCAATATATAGGCAATATCCAATATGGCCCTAT
GCCAATATGGCTATTGGCCAGGTTCAATACTATGTATTGGCCCTATGCCATATAGTATTCCATATATGGG
TTTTCCTATTGACGTAGATAGCCCCTCCCAATGGGCGGTCCCATATACCATATATGGGGCTTCCTAATAC
CGCCCATAGCCACTCCCCCATTGACGTCAATGGTCTCTATATATGGTCTTTCCTATTGACGTCATATGGG
CGGTCCTATTGACGTATATGGCGCCTCCCCCATTGACGTCAATTACGGTAAATGGCCCGCCTGGCTCAAT
GCCCATTGACGTCAATAGGACCACCCACCATTGACGTCAATGGGATGGCTCATTGCCCATTCATATCCGT
TCTCACGCCCCCTATTGACGTCAATGACGGTAAATGGCCCACTTGGCAGTACATCAATATCTATTAATAG
TAACTTGGCAAGTACATTACTATTGGAAGGACGCCAGGGTACATTGGCAGTACTCCCATTGACGTCAATG
GCGGTAAATGGCCCGCGATGGCTGCCAAGTACATCCCCATTGACGTCAATGGGGAGGGGCAATGACGCAA
ATGGGCGTTCCATTGACGTAAATGGGCGGTAGGCGTGCCTAATGGGAGGTCTATATAAGCAATGCTCGTT
TAGGGAAC
Features (pLannotate 1.2.2; 21 found; start..end, strand, type, name):
     35..53      +  promoter       SP6 promoter: promoter for bacteriophage SP6 RNA polymerase
    103..132     +  CDS            Myc: Myc (human c-Myc proto-oncogene) epitope tag
    142..171     +  CDS            Myc: Myc (human c-Myc proto-oncogene) epitope tag
    181..210     +  CDS            Myc: Myc (human c-Myc proto-oncogene) epitope tag
    220..249     +  CDS            Myc: Myc (human c-Myc proto-oncogene) epitope tag
    259..288     +  CDS            Myc: Myc (human c-Myc proto-oncogene) epitope tag
    322..351     +  CDS            Myc: Myc (human c-Myc proto-oncogene) epitope tag
    379..1176    +  CDS            OSR1: OSR1_HUMAN - Also known as ODD. Experimental evidence at transcript level: Swiss-Prot protein existence level 2. Transcription factor that plays a role in the regulation of embryonic heart and urogenital development. From Homo sapiens (Human).
   1187..1204    -  promoter       T7 promoter (fragment): promoter for bacteriophage T7 RNA polymerase
   1209..1343    -  polyA_signal   SV40 poly(A) signal: SV40 polyadenylation signal
   1456..1474    -  promoter       T3 promoter: promoter for bacteriophage T3 RNA polymerase
   1519..1535    -  protein_bind   lac operator: The lac repressor binds to the lac operator to inhibit transcription in E. coli. This inhibition can be relieved by adding lactose or isopropyl-β-D-thiogalactopyranoside (IPTG). lac repressor encoded by lacI
   1543..1573    -  promoter       lac promoter: promoter for the E. coli lac operon
   1588..1609    -  protein_bind   CAP binding site: CAP binding activates transcription in the presence of cAMP. E. coli catabolite activator protein
   1622..1714    -  CDS            lacI (fragment): lac repressor; lacI; The lac repressor binds to the lac operator to inhibit transcription in E. coli. This inhibition can be relieved by adding lactose or isopropyl-β-D-thiogalactopyranoside (IPTG).
   1897..2485    -  rep_origin     ori: high-copy-number ColE1/pMB1/pBR322/pUC origin of replication
   2656..3516    -  CDS            AmpR: β-lactamase; bla; confers resistance to ampicillin, carbenicillin, and related antibiotics
   3517..3621    -  promoter       AmpR promoter: bla
   3674..4102    -  rep_origin     f1 ori (sequence partly withheld): f1 bacteriophage origin of replication; arrow indicates direction of (+) strand synthesis
   4107..4173    -  CDS            lacZα (fragment): LacZα fragment of β-galactosidase; lacZ fragment
   4176..5160    +  promoter       CMV IE94 promoter: enhancer/promoter region of simian cytomegalovirus major immediate early transcription unit IE94
