[The description below was written by a language model from this plasmid's Addgene catalogue record and pLannotate feature annotations shown in this document.]
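Description:
OSR1-pCS2+MT is a mammalian expression plasmid built on the pCS2+MT backbone, carrying the human OSR1 (odd-skipped related 1, also known as ODD) coding sequence fused to an N-terminal six-copy Myc epitope tag supplied by the vector. OSR1 encodes a transcription factor involved in embryonic heart and urogenital development. The roughly 800 bp insert was placed into an XbaI site that is retained on both sides, giving a total plasmid of about 5.2 kb. In bacteria the plasmid replicates from a high-copy ColE1/pUC-type origin and is selected with ampicillin through the β-lactamase gene. An f1 origin and remnants of the lac region (lac promoter and operator, lacZα and lacI fragments) are also present as backbone carry-over.

The expression cassette is driven by the simian cytomegalovirus IE94 enhancer/promoter, which, on the circular map, lies directly upstream of an SP6 promoter, the six Myc repeats and the OSR1 open reading frame, followed by an SV40 polyadenylation signal. This arrangement allows two modes of use. The CMV IE94 promoter gives expression of Myc-tagged OSR1 after introduction of the DNA into vertebrate cells or embryos, while the SP6 promoter permits in vitro synthesis of sense mRNA for microinjection. A T7 promoter fragment and a T3 promoter lie downstream of the insert in the opposite orientation. The Myc tag allows detection or immunoprecipitation of the protein with anti-Myc antibodies. The associated publication examined the nephrogenic potential of osr1, osr2, hnf1b, lhx1 and pax8 in Xenopus animal caps, which fits use of this construct for overexpression of OSR1 in studies of kidney development.
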