Addgene plasmid #30491: OSR1-pCS2+MT
Depositing lab: Gerhart Ryffel. Depositing organization: Universitaetsklinikum Essen. Publication: The nephrogenic potential of the transcription factors osr1, osr2, hnf1b, lhx1 and pax8 assessed in Xenopus animal caps. Drews C, Senkel S, Ryffel GU. BMC Dev Biol. 2011 Jan 31;11:5. doi: 10.1186/1471-213X-11-5. PubMed 21281489.
Backbone
  Vector backbone: pCS2+MT
  Backbone size w/o insert (bp): 4352
  Vector type: Mammalian Expression
Growth in bacteria
  Bacterial resistance: Ampicillin, 100 μg/mL
  Growth temperature: 37°C
  Growth strain: DH5alpha
  Copy number: High Copy
Gene/Insert
  Gene/Insert name: OSR1
  Species: H. sapiens (human)
  Insert size (bp): 801
  Entrez Gene: OSR1 (a.k.a. ODD)
  Tag / fusion protein: 6xMyc (N terminal on backbone)
  Cloning method: Restriction Enzyme; 5′ cloning site XbaI (not destroyed); 3′ cloning site XbaI (not destroyed)
  Sequencing primers: 5′ n/a
Terms and licenses: Academic/Nonprofit Terms; Industry Terms: Not Available to Industry
How to cite: OSR1-pCS2+MT was a gift from Gerhart Ryffel (Addgene plasmid # 30491 ; http://n2t.net/addgene:30491 ; RRID:Addgene_30491)
