>Addgene plasmid #30491 | OSR1-pCS2+MT | addgene partial sequence | sequence record 36449 | SP6 5'-ATTTAGGTGACACTATAG-3'
GCGGATCCATCGATTTAAGCTATGGGAGCAAAAGCTCATTTCTGAAGAGGACTTGAATGAAATGGAGCAA
AAGCTCATTTCTGAAGAGGACTTGAATGAAATGGAGCAAAAGCTCATTTCTGAAGAGGACTTGAATGAAA
TGGAGCAAAAGCTCATTTCTGAAGAGGACTTGAATGAAATGGAGCAAAAGCTCATTTCTGAAGAGGACTT
GAATGAAATGGAGAGCTTGGGCGACCTCACCATGGAGCAAAAGCTCATTTCTGAAGAGGACTTGAATTCA
AGGCCTCTCGAGCCTCTAGAGATGGGCAGCAAAACCTTGCCGGCGCCGGTGCCTATCCACCCTTCCCTGC
AGCTCACCAACTACTCCTTCCTTCAGGCAGTGAACGGCCTGCCCACAGTGCCTTCGGACCATCTGCCCAA
CCTGTATGGTTTCAGCGCGTTGCACGCTGTGCACCTGCATCAGTGGACGCTGGGCTACCCGGCCATGCAC
TTGCCGCGCTCTTCTTTCTCCAAAGTGCCGGGCACGGTGTCCAGCTTGGTGGATGCGCGCTTCCAGCTGC
CCGCCTTTCCCTGGTTCCCTCATGTCATTCAACCCAAGCCCGAGATCACCGCTGGAGGCAGCGTTCCAGC
GCTCAAGACCAAGCCGCGCTTTGATTTTGCCAACCTGGCCTTGGCAGCAACGCAAGAAGATCCGGCCAAG
CTCGGTCGCGGGGAGGGCCCAGGCTCCCCTGCAGGTGGGCTGGGTGCCCTCCTCGACGTGACCAAGCTGT
CTCCAGAAAAGAAGCCCACAAGGGGACGTCTGCCTTCCAAGACCAAGAAGGAATTCGTCTGCAAGTTCTG
TGGCCGCCACTTCACCAAGTCCTACAACCTACTTATCCATGAGCGGACGCACACCGA
